>Addgene plasmid #12481 | ssCFr | depositor partial sequence | sequence record 7323 | Author sequence
ATGGAGTGCGAACGCGTGCGCATCTCGATTACCGCTCGTACGAAAAAAGAAGCAGAAAAATTTGCCGCGA
TTTTGATTAAAGTTTTCGCCGAACTGGGTTATAATGATATTAACGTTACGTGGGACGGCGATACGGTGAC
AGTGGAAGGACAGTTATGCGGCGGTTCTCTCGAGCACCACCACCACCACCACTGA
